Addgene plasmid #142161: TFORF2780
Purpose: Lentiviral vector for overexpressing transcription factor ORFs with unique 24-bp barcodes. Barcodes facilitate identification of transcription factors in pooled screens.
Depositing lab: Feng Zhang. Depositing organization: Broad Institute. Publication: A transcription factor atlas of directed differentiation. Joung J, Ma S, Tay T, Geiger-Schuller KR, Kirchgatterer PC, Verdine VK, Guo B, Arias-Garcia MA, Allen WE, Singh A, Kuksenko O, Abudayyeh OO, Gootenberg JS, Fu Z, Macrae RK, Buenrostro JD, Regev A, Zhang F. Cell. 2023 Jan 5;186(1):209-229.e26. doi: 10.1016/j.cell.2022.11.026. PubMed 36608654.
Backbone
  Vector backbone: pLX_TRC317
  Backbone manufacturer: Broad Institute Genetic Perturbation Platform
  Backbone size w/o insert (bp): 8264
  Vector type: Mammalian Expression, Lentiviral
  Selectable markers: Puromycin
Growth in bacteria
  Bacterial resistance: Ampicillin, 100 μg/mL
  Growth temperature: 37°C
  Growth strain: NEB Stable
  Copy number: High Copy
Gene/Insert
  Gene/Insert name: ZNF30
  Species: H. sapiens (human)
  Insert size (bp): 1973
  Entrez Gene: ZNF30 (a.k.a. KOX28)
  Promoter: EF1a
  Cloning method: Unknown
  Sequencing primers: 5′ GGGTGGAGACTGAAGTTAGGCCAG; 3′ CACATAGCGTAAAAGGAGCAACATAG
Terms and licenses: Academic/Nonprofit Terms; Industry Terms: Not Available to Industry
Depositor comments: XM_017027426,NM_194325,XM_017027425,ENST00000601142 . The transcription factor ORF portion of this plasmid was synthesized by Genewiz. Please test multiple small colonies in case of plasmid recombination. To make this collection available in a timely manner, a portion of this collection was not fully sequenced by Addgene. If an Addgene verified full plasmid sequence is not available, please contact us prior to placing an order to request the full sequence.
How to cite: TFORF2780 was a gift from Feng Zhang (Addgene plasmid # 142161 ; http://n2t.net/addgene:142161 ; RRID:Addgene_142161)
