[The description below was written by a language model from this plasmid's Addgene catalogue record and pLannotate feature annotations shown in this document.]
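Description:
TFORF2780 is a third-generation-style, self-inactivating lentiviral expression plasmid built on the pLX_TRC317 backbone and carrying the human zinc-finger transcription factor ZNF30 (also known as KOX28) as a synthesized open reading frame. It belongs to a large barcoded transcription factor ORF collection in which each construct has a unique 24-bp barcode, so that the transcription factor delivered to a cell can be identified by sequencing in pooled overexpression screens such as directed-differentiation studies. In bacteria the plasmid is maintained through a high-copy ColE1/pUC-type origin with ampicillin selection (AmpR). An f1 origin and remnants of a lac/T7/T3 cloning region are also present. The depositor notes that recombination can occur, which is a common concern with LTR-containing plasmids.

The viral genome is transcribed from an RSV promoter fused to a truncated HIV-1 5' LTR, followed by the Ψ packaging signal, a partial gag sequence, the RRE for Rev-dependent nuclear export, and a cPPT/CTS element, and it ends in a ΔU3 3' LTR with a downstream SV40 polyadenylation signal. Within this unit, an SV40 early promoter drives the puromycin resistance gene for selecting transduced mammalian cells, and the EF-1α promoter drives the ZNF30 ORF, with a WPRE downstream to enhance transcript stability and expression. The automated annotation does not label the insert as ZNF30. It marks only a short stretch at the start of the ORF as a ZNF720-like fragment, probably reflecting a domain conserved among related zinc-finger proteins. The barcode itself is not annotated, so the record does not state its position.
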