Features (pLannotate 1.2.2; 31 found; start..end, strand, type, name):
      5..231     +  promoter       RSV promoter: Rous sarcoma virus enhancer/promoter
    232..412     +  LTR            5' LTR (truncated): truncated 5' long terminal repeat (LTR) from HIV-1
    459..584     +  misc_feature   HIV-1 Ψ: packaging signal of human immunodeficiency virus type 1
    568..931     +  CDS            HIV-1 gag (fragment): gag protein from human immunodeficiency virus 1; gag
   1077..1310    +  misc_feature   RRE: The Rev response element (RRE) of HIV-1 allows for Rev-dependent mRNA export from the nucleus to the cytoplasm.
   1687..1713    +  CDS            Rev (fragment): human immunodeficiency virus 1 (HIV-1) Rev protein; rev; enhances nuclear export of unspliced and incompletely spliced viral mRNAs
   1720..1743    +  promoter       SV40 promoter (fragment): SV40 early promoter
   1744..1815    +  promoter       SV40 promoter (fragment): SV40 enhancer and early promoter
   1839..1974    +  rep_origin     SV40 ori: SV40 origin of replication
   2020..2616    +  CDS            PuroR (fragment): puromycin N-acetyltransferase; pac from Streptomyces; confers resistance to puromycin
   2665..2782    +  misc_feature   cPPT/CTS: central polypurine tract and central termination sequence of HIV-1
   2847..2913    +  CDS            small t antigen (fragment): SV40 (simian virus 40) small t antigen
   2920..4098    +  promoter       EF-1α promoter: strong constitutive promoter for human elongation factor EF-1α
   4148..4330    +  CDS            ZNF720 (fragment): ZN720_HUMAN - Experimental evidence at protein level: Swiss-Prot protein existence level 1. From Homo sapiens (Human).
   5999..6052    +  promoter       U6 promoter (fragment): RNA polymerase III promoter for human U6 snRNA
   6094..6682    +  misc_feature   WPRE: woodchuck hepatitis virus posttranscriptional regulatory element
   6733..6752    +  misc_feature   cPPT/CTS (fragment): central polypurine tract and central termination sequence of HIV-1
   6754..6987    +  LTR            3' LTR (ΔU3): self-inactivating 3' long terminal repeat (LTR) from HIV-1
   7065..7186    +  polyA_signal   SV40 poly(A) signal: SV40 polyadenylation signal
   7226..7361    +  rep_origin     SV40 ori: SV40 origin of replication
   7382..7400    -  promoter       T7 promoter: promoter for bacteriophage T7 RNA polymerase
   7408..7563    +  CDS            lacZα (fragment): LacZα fragment of β-galactosidase; lacZ fragment
   7568..7996    +  rep_origin     f1 ori (sequence partly withheld): f1 bacteriophage origin of replication; arrow indicates direction of (+) strand synthesis
   8049..8153    +  promoter       AmpR promoter: bla
   8154..9014    +  CDS            AmpR: β-lactamase; bla; confers resistance to ampicillin, carbenicillin, and related antibiotics
   9185..9773    +  rep_origin     ori: high-copy-number ColE1/pMB1/pBR322/pUC origin of replication
   9956..10048   +  CDS            lacI (fragment): lac repressor; lacI; The lac repressor binds to the lac operator to inhibit transcription in E. coli. This inhibition can be relieved by adding lactose or isopropyl-β-D-thiogalactopyranoside (IPTG).
  10061..10082   +  protein_bind   CAP binding site: CAP binding activates transcription in the presence of cAMP. E. coli catabolite activator protein
  10097..10127   +  promoter       lac promoter: promoter for the E. coli lac operon
  10135..10151   +  protein_bind   lac operator: The lac repressor binds to the lac operator to inhibit transcription in E. coli. This inhibition can be relieved by adding lactose or isopropyl-β-D-thiogalactopyranoside (IPTG). lac repressor encoded by lacI
  10196..10214   +  promoter       T3 promoter: promoter for bacteriophage T3 RNA polymerase
>Addgene plasmid #142161 | TFORF2780 | addgene full sequence | sequence record 397706 | Addgene NGS Result
TTAATGTAGTCTTATGCAATACTCTTGTAGTCTTGCAACATGGTAACGATGAGTTAGCAACATGCCTTAC
AAGGAGAGAAAAAGCACCGTGCATGCCGATTGGTGGAAGTAAGGTGGTACGATCGTGCCTTATTAGGAAG
GCAACAGACGGGTCTGACATGGATTGGACGAACCACTGAATTGCCGCATTGCAGAGATATTGTATTTAAG
TGCCTAGCTCGATACATAAACGGGTCTCTCTGGTTAGACCAGATCTGAGCCTGGGAGCTCTCTGGCTAAC
TAGGGAACCCACTGCTTAAGCCTCAATAAAGCTTGCCTTGAGTGCTTCAAGTAGTGTGTGCCCGTCTGTT
GTGTGACTCTGGTAACTAGAGATCCCTCAGACCCTTTTAGTCAGTGTGGAAAATCTCTAGCAGTGGCGCC
CGAACAGGGACTTGAAAGCGAAAGGGAAACCAGAGGAGCTCTCTCGACGCAGGACTCGGCTTGCTGAAGC
GCGCACGGCAAGAGGCGAGGGGCGGCGACTGGTGAGTACGCCAAAAATTTTGACTAGCGGAGGCTAGAAG
GAGAGAGATGGGTGCGAGAGCGTCAGTATTAAGCGGGGGAGAATTAGATCGCGATGGGAAAAAATTCGGT
TAAGGCCAGGGGGAAAGAAAAAATATAAATTAAAACATATAGTATGGGCAAGCAGGGAGCTAGAACGATT
CGCAGTTAATCCTGGCCTGTTAGAAACATCAGAAGGCTGTAGACAAATACTGGGACAGCTACAACCATCC
CTTCAGACAGGATCAGAAGAACTTAGATCATTATATAATACAGTAGCAACCCTCTATTGTGTGCATCAAA
GGATAGAGATAAAAGACACCAAGGAAGCTTTAGACAAGATAGAGGAAGAGCAAAACAAAAGTAAGACCAC
CGCACAGCAAGCGGCCGCTGATCTTCAGACCTGGAGGAGGAGATATGAGGGACAATTGGAGAAGTGAATT
ATATAAATATAAAGTAGTAAAAATTGAACCATTAGGAGTAGCACCCACCAAGGCAAAGAGAAGAGTGGTG
CAGAGAGAAAAAAGAGCAGTGGGAATAGGAGCTTTGTTCCTTGGGTTCTTGGGAGCAGCAGGAAGCACTA
TGGGCGCAGCGTCAATGACGCTGACGGTACAGGCCAGACAATTATTGTCTGGTATAGTGCAGCAGCAGAA
CAATTTGCTGAGGGCTATTGAGGCGCAACAGCATCTGTTGCAACTCACAGTCTGGGGCATCAAGCAGCTC
CAGGCAAGAATCCTGGCTGTGGAAAGATACCTAAAGGATCAACAGCTCCTGGGGATTTGGGGTTGCTCTG
GAAAACTCATTTGCACCACTGCTGTGCCTTGGAATGCTAGTTGGAGTAATAAATCTCTGGAACAGATTTG
GAATCACACGACCTGGATGGAGTGGGACAGAGAAATTAACAATTACACAAGCTTAATACACTCCTTAATT
GAAGAATCGCAAAACCAGCAAGAAAAGAATGAACAAGAATTATTGGAATTAGATAAATGGGCAAGTTTGT
GGAATTGGTTTAACATAACAAATTGGCTGTGGTATATAAAATTATTCATAATGATAGTAGGAGGCTTGGT
AGGTTTAAGAATAGTTTTTGCTGTACTTTCTATAGTGAATAGAGTTAGGCAGGGATATTCACCATTATCG
TTTCAGACCCACCTCCCAACCCCGAGGGGACCCATGCATTGCATCTCAATTAGTCAGCAACCAGGTGTGG
AAAGTCCCCAGGCTCCCCAGCAGGCAGAAGTATGCAAAGCATGCGTCTCAATTAGTCAGCAACCATAGTC
CCGCCCCTAACTCCGCCCATCCCGCCCCTAACTCCGCCCAGTTCCGCCCATTCTCCGCCCCATGGCTGAC
TAATTTTTTTTATTTATGCAGAGGCCGAGGCCGCCTCGGCCTCTGAGCTATTCCAGAAGTAGTGAGGAGG
CTTTTTTGGAGGCCTAGGCTTTTGCAAAAAGCTTTCTAGAGGTACCACCGGAGCTTACCATGACCGAGTA
CAAGCCCACGGTGCGCCTCGCCACCCGCGACGACGTCCCCAGGGCCGTACGCACCCTCGCCGCCGCGTTC
GCCGACTACCCCGCCACGCGCCACACCGTCGATCCGGACCGCCACATCGAGCGGGTCACCGAGCTGCAAG
AACTCTTCCTCACGCGCGTCGGGCTCGACATCGGCAAGGTGTGGGTCGCGGACGACGGCGCCGCCGTGGC
GGTCTGGACCACGCCGGAGAGCGTCGAAGCGGGGGCGGTGTTCGCCGAGATCGGCCCGCGCATGGCCGAG
TTGAGCGGTTCCCGGCTGGCCGCGCAGCAACAGATGGAAGGCCTCCTGGCGCCGCACCGGCCCAAGGAGC
CCGCGTGGTTCCTGGCCACCGTCGGCGTCTCGCCCGACCACCAGGGCAAGGGTCTGGGCAGCGCCGTCGT
GCTCCCCGGAGTGGAGGCGGCCGAGCGCGCCGGGGTGCCCGCCTTCCTGGAGACCTCCGCGCCCCGCAAC
CTCCCCTTCTACGAGCGGCTCGGCTTCACCGTCACCGCCGACGTCGAGGTGCCCGAAGGACCGCGCACCT
GGTGCATGACCCGCAAGCCCGGTGCCAGTTAACGAATTCTAGATCTTGAGACAAATGGCAGTATTCATCC
ACAATTTTAAAAGAAAAGGGGGGATTGGGGGGTACAGTGCAGGGGAAAGAATAGTAGACATAATAGCAAC
AGACATACAAACTAAAGAATTACAAAAACAAATTACAAAAATTCAAAATTTTCGGGTTTATTACAGGGAC
AGCAGAGATCCACTTTGGCGCCGGCTCGAGGCCTGCAGGTGCAAAGATGGATAAAGTTTTAAACAGAGAG
GAATCTTTGCAGCTAATGGACCTTCTAGGTCTTGAAAGGAGTGGGAATTGGCTCCGGTGCCCGTCAGTGG
GCAGAGCGCACATCGCCCACAGTCCCCGAGAAGTTGGGGGGAGGGGTCGGCAATTGAACCGGTGCCTAGA
GAAGGTGGCGCGGGGTAAACTGGGAAAGTGATGTCGTGTACTGGCTCCGCCTTTTTCCCGAGGGTGGGGG
AGAACCGTATATAAGTGCAGTAGTCGCCGTGAACGTTCTTTTTCGCAACGGGTTTGCCGCCAGAACACAG
GTAAGTGCCGTGTGTGGTTCCCGCGGGCCTGGCCTCTTTACGGGTTATGGCCCTTGCGTGCCTTGAATTA
CTTCCACCTGGCTGCAGTACGTGATTCTTGATCCCGAGCTTCGGGTTGGAAGTGGGTGGGAGAGTTCGAG
GCCTTGCGCTTAAGGAGCCCCTTCGCCTCGTGCTTGAGTTGAGGCCTGGCCTGGGCGCTGGGGCCGCCGC
GTGCGAATCTGGTGGCACCTTCGCGCCTGTCTCGCTGCTTTCGATAAGTCTCTAGCCATTTAAAATTTTT
GATGACCTGCTGCGACGCTTTTTTTCTGGCAAGATAGTCTTGTAAATGCGGGCCAAGATCTGCACACTGG
TATTTCGGTTTTTGGGGCCGCGGGCGGCGACGGGGCCCGTGCGTCCCAGCGCACATGTTCGGCGAGGCGG
GGCCTGCGAGCGCGGCCACCGAGAATCGGACGGGGGTAGTCTCAAGCTGGCCGGCCTGCTCTGGTGCCTG
GCCTCGCGCCGCCGTGTATCGCCCCGCCCTGGGCGGCAAGGCTGGCCCGGTCGGCACCAGTTGCGTGAGC
GGAAAGATGGCCGCTTCCCGGCCCTGCTGCAGGGAGCTCAAAATGGAGGACGCGGCGCTCGGGAGAGCGG
GCGGGTGAGTCACCCACACAAAGGAAAAGGGCCTTTCCGTCCTCAGCCGTCGCTTCATGTGACTCCACGG
AGTACCGGGCGCCGTCCAGGCACCTCGATTAGTTCTCGAGCTTTTGGAGTACGTCGTCTTTAGGTTGGGG
GGAGGGGTTTTATGCGATGGAGTTTCCCCACACTGAGTGGGTGGAGACTGAAGTTAGGCCAGCTTGGCAC
TTGATGTAATTCTCCTTGGAATTTGCCCTTTTTGAGTTTGGATCTTGGTTCATTCTCAAGCCTCAGACAG
TGGTTCAAAGTTTTTTTCTTCCATTTCAGGTGTCGTGAGGCTAGCACCGCCACCATGGCCCATAAATATG
TGGGTTTGCAGTATCACGGATCAGTGACATTTGAGGATGTGGCCATAGCCTTCTCCCAGCAGGAGTGGGA
GAGTCTGGACTCTTCCCAGAGGGGCTTGTACAGAGATGTGATGTTGGAGAACTACAGGAACTTGGTGTCA
ATGGGACATTCCCGTTCTAAACCACATGTGATCGCCTTATTGGAACAATGGAAAGAGCCTGAAGTGACAG
TGAGGAAAGATGGAAGAAGATGGTGCACAGATTTGCAGTTGGAAGATGATACAATCGGCTGTAAAGAAAT
GCCCACCTCTGAAAACTGTCCATCTTTTGCTCTACATCAGAAAATAAGTAGACAGAAACCACGTGAATGT
CAGGAATATGGAAAGACCCTTTGTCAAGACTCAAAGCCTGTTCAACATGAAAGAATACATAGTAGTGAAA
AACCCAACAGATGTAAAGAATGTGGGAAGAACTTTAGTAATGGACATCAACTCACCATACATCAGAGATT
GCATGTTGGTGAGAAACCCTATAAATATGAAAAATGTGGGAAGGCCTTTATCAGTGGCTCAGCCTTTGTT
AAGCATGGGAGAATTCACACTGGTGAGAAGCCACTCAAATGTAAGCAATGTGGAAAGACTATTAGTGGTA
GCTATCAACTTACAGTACATAAGAGTATTCATACTGGGAAGAAACCATATGAGTGCGGGGAATGTGGGAA
AGCTTTTCTAGTATATGGAAAGCTTACCCGGCATCAGAGTACTCACACTGGTGAAAAACCCTTTGGGTGT
GAGGAGTGTGGGAAGGCCTTCAGTACCTTTTCATACCTGGTTCAACATCAGCGAATTCATACCAGTGAAA
AACCTTACGAATGCAAAGAATGTGGGAAGGCCTTTAGCACTAGCTCACCCCTTGCTAAGCATCAGAGAAT
TCATACTGGCGAGAAACCCTATGAATGTAAGGAGTGTGGGAAGTCCTTCACTGTGTATGGACAGCTTACT
CGACATCAGAGTATTCATACTGGTGAGAAACCTTTTGAATGTAAGGAATGTGGAAAGGCCTTTAGACTTA
GTTCCTTCCTTCATGCACATCAGCGAATTCATGCAGAGATAAAGCCCTACGGATGCAAGGAATGCGGGAG
AACCTTCAGTCGTGCCTCATATCTTGTTCAACATGGAAGACTTCACACTGGCGAGAAGCCCTATGAATGT
AAGGAGTGTGGCAAGGCCTTTAGTACTGGCTCATACCTTGTTCAGCATCAGAGGATCCATACTGGGGAGA
AACCCTATGAATGTAAGGAATGTGGCAAAGCCTTTATTAGTCGCCATCAGCTTACCGTACATCAAAGGGT
TCATACTGGAGAGAAACCCTATGAGTGTAAGGAATGTGGCAAGGCCTTCAGAGTGCACGTACATCTCACA
CAGCATCGGAAAATTCATACTGATGTAAAGCCCTATGAATGTAAGGAATGTGGAAAGACTTTTAGTCGAG
CCTCGTACCTTGTACAACATAGCAGAATCCATACTGGTAAGAAGCCCTATGAGTGTAAGGAGTGTGGCAA
GGCCTTCAGTTCTGGCTCATACCTTGTTCAGCATCAAAGAATTCATACTGGGGAGAAACCCTATGAATGT
AACAAATGTGGGAAAGCCTTTACTGTTTATGGACAACTTATTGGACATCAGAGTGTTCACACTGGTGAGA
AACCTTTTGAATGTAAGGAATGCGGGAAGGCCTTTAGACTTAATTCATTCCTTACTGAACATCAGCGGGT
ACACACTGGTGAGAAACCCTTTAAATGCAAAAAATGTGGGAAGACCTTTAGATACAGTTCAGCCCTTAAA
GTGCATCTGAGAAAACATATGAGTGTTATACCCTAGTAATGAACTAGTCCGTAACTTGAAAGTATTTCGA
TTTCTTGGCTTTATATATCTTGTGGAAAGGACGAGCTAGTACCCGAGTCTATGGATGAACGCGTTAAGTC
GACAATCAACCTCTGGATTACAAAATTTGTGAAAGATTGACTGGTATTCTTAACTATGTTGCTCCTTTTA
CGCTATGTGGATACGCTGCTTTAATGCCTTTGTATCATGCTATTGCTTCCCGTATGGCTTTCATTTTCTC
CTCCTTGTATAAATCCTGGTTGCTGTCTCTTTATGAGGAGTTGTGGCCCGTTGTCAGGCAACGTGGCGTG
GTGTGCACTGTGTTTGCTGACGCAACCCCCACTGGTTGGGGCATTGCCACCACCTGTCAGCTCCTTTCCG
GGACTTTCGCTTTCCCCCTCCCTATTGCCACGGCGGAACTCATCGCCGCCTGCCTTGCCCGCTGCTGGAC
AGGGGCTCGGCTGTTGGGCACTGACAATTCCGTGGTGTTGTCGGGGAAATCATCGTCCTTTCCTTGGCTG
CTCGCCTGTGTTGCCACCTGGATTCTGCGCGGGACGTCCTTCTGCTACGTCCCTTCGGCCCTCAATCCAG
CGGACCTTCCTTCCCGCGGCCTGCTGCCGGCTCTGCGGCCTCTTCCGCGTCTTCGCCTTCGCCCTCAGAC
GAGTCGGATCTCCCTTTGGGCCGCCTCCCCGCGTCGACTTTAAGACCAATGACTTACAAGGCAGCTGTAG
ATCTTAGCCACTTTTTAAAAGAAAAGGGGGGACTGGAAGGGCTAATTCACTCCCAACGAAGACAAGATCT
GCTTTTTGCTTGTACTGGGTCTCTCTGGTTAGACCAGATCTGAGCCTGGGAGCTCTCTGGCTAACTAGGG
AACCCACTGCTTAAGCCTCAATAAAGCTTGCCTTGAGTGCTTCAAGTAGTGTGTGCCCGTCTGTTGTGTG
ACTCTGGTAACTAGAGATCCCTCAGACCCTTTTAGTCAGTGTGGAAAATCTCTAGCAGTACGTATAGTAG
TTCATGTCATCTTATTATTCAGTATTTATAACTTGCAAAGAAATGAATATCAGAGAGTGAGAGGAACTTG
TTTATTGCAGCTTATAATGGTTACAAATAAAGCAATAGCATCACAAATTTCACAAATAAAGCATTTTTTT
CACTGCATTCTAGTTGTGGTTTGTCCAAACTCATCAATGTATCTTATCATGTCTGGCTCTAGCTATCCCG
CCCCTAACTCCGCCCATCCCGCCCCTAACTCCGCCCAGTTCCGCCCATTCTCCGCCCCATGGCTGACTAA
TTTTTTTTATTTATGCAGAGGCCGAGGCCGCCTCGGCCTCTGAGCTATTCCAGAAGTAGTGAGGAGGCTT
TTTTGGAGGCCTAGGGACGTACCCAATTCGCCCTATAGTGAGTCGTATTACGCGCGCTCACTGGCCGTCG
TTTTACAACGTCGTGACTGGGAAAACCCTGGCGTTACCCAACTTAATCGCCTTGCAGCACATCCCCCTTT
CGCCAGCTGGCGTAATAGCGAAGAGGCCCGCACCGATCGCCCTTCCCAACAGTTGCGCAGCCTGAATGGC
GAATGGG
[124 nt withheld, positions 7568-7691]
C
[91 nt withheld, positions 7693-7783]
A
[49 nt withheld, positions 7785-7833]
CCTTTGACGTTGGAGTCCACGTTCTTT
[37 nt withheld, positions 7861-7897]
ACCCTATCTCGGTCTATTCTTTTGATTTATAAGGGATTTTGCCGATTTCGGCCTATTGGTTAAAAAATGA
GCTGATTTAACAAAAATTTAACGCGAATTTTAACAAAATATTAACGCTTACAATTTAGGTGGCACTTTTC
GGGGAAATGTGCGCGGAACCCCTATTTGTTTATTTTTCTAAATACATTCAAATATGTATCCGCTCATGAG
ACAATAACCCTGATAAATGCTTCAATAATATTGAAAAAGGAAGAGTATGAGTATTCAACATTTCCGTGTC
GCCCTTATTCCCTTTTTTGCGGCATTTTGCCTTCCTGTTTTTGCTCACCCAGAAACGCTGGTGAAAGTAA
AAGATGCTGAAGATCAGTTGGGTGCACGAGTGGGTTACATCGAACTGGATCTCAACAGCGGTAAGATCCT
TGAGAGTTTTCGCCCCGAAGAACGTTTTCCAATGATGAGCACTTTTAAAGTTCTGCTATGTGGCGCGGTA
TTATCCCGTATTGACGCCGGGCAAGAGCAACTCGGTCGCCGCATACACTATTCTCAGAATGACTTGGTTG
AGTACTCACCAGTCACAGAAAAGCATCTTACGGATGGCATGACAGTAAGAGAATTATGCAGTGCTGCCAT
AACCATGAGTGATAACACTGCGGCCAACTTACTTCTGACAACGATCGGAGGACCGAAGGAGCTAACCGCT
TTTTTGCACAACATGGGGGATCATGTAACTCGCCTTGATCGTTGGGAACCGGAGCTGAATGAAGCCATAC
CAAACGACGAGCGTGACACCACGATGCCTGTAGCAATGGCAACAACGTTGCGCAAACTATTAACTGGCGA
ACTACTTACTCTAGCTTCCCGGCAACAATTAATAGACTGGATGGAGGCGGATAAAGTTGCAGGACCACTT
CTGCGCTCGGCCCTTCCGGCTGGCTGGTTTATTGCTGATAAATCTGGAGCCGGTGAGCGTGGGTCTCGCG
GTATCATTGCAGCACTGGGGCCAGATGGTAAGCCCTCCCGTATCGTAGTTATCTACACGACGGGGAGTCA
GGCAACTATGGATGAACGAAATAGACAGATCGCTGAGATAGGTGCCTCACTGATTAAGCATTGGTAACTG
TCAGACCAAGTTTACTCATATATACTTTAGATTGATTTAAAACTTCATTTTTAATTTAAAAGGATCTAGG
TGAAGATCCTTTTTGATAATCTCATGACCAAAATCCCTTAACGTGAGTTTTCGTTCCACTGAGCGTCAGA
CCCCGTAGAAAAGATCAAAGGATCTTCTTGAGATCCTTTTTTTCTGCGCGTAATCTGCTGCTTGCAAACA
AAAAAACCACCGCTACCAGCGGTGGTTTGTTTGCCGGATCAAGAGCTACCAACTCTTTTTCCGAAGGTAA
CTGGCTTCAGCAGAGCGCAGATACCAAATACTGTTCTTCTAGTGTAGCCGTAGTTAGGCCACCACTTCAA
GAACTCTGTAGCACCGCCTACATACCTCGCTCTGCTAATCCTGTTACCAGTGGCTGCTGCCAGTGGCGAT
AAGTCGTGTCTTACCGGGTTGGACTCAAGACGATAGTTACCGGATAAGGCGCAGCGGTCGGGCTGAACGG
GGGGTTCGTGCACACAGCCCAGCTTGGAGCGAACGACCTACACCGAACTGAGATACCTACAGCGTGAGCT
ATGAGAAAGCGCCACGCTTCCCGAAGGGAGAAAGGCGGACAGGTATCCGGTAAGCGGCAGGGTCGGAACA
GGAGAGCGCACGAGGGAGCTTCCAGGGGGAAACGCCTGGTATCTTTATAGTCCTGTCGGGTTTCGCCACC
TCTGACTTGAGCGTCGATTTTTGTGATGCTCGTCAGGGGGGCGGAGCCTATGGAAAAACGCCAGCAACGC
GGCCTTTTTACGGTTCCTGGCCTTTTGCTGGCCTTTTGCTCACATGTTCTTTCCTGCGTTATCCCCTGAT
TCTGTGGATAACCGTATTACCGCCTTTGAGTGAGCTGATACCGCTCGCCGCAGCCGAACGACCGAGCGCA
GCGAGTCAGTGAGCGAGGAAGCGGAAGAGCGCCCAATACGCAAACCGCCTCTCCCCGCGCGTTGGCCGAT
TCATTAATGCAGCTGGCACGACAGGTTTCCCGACTGGAAAGCGGGCAGTGAGCGCAACGCAATTAATGTG
AGTTAGCTCACTCATTAGGCACCCCAGGCTTTACACTTTATGCTTCCGGCTCGTATGTTGTGTGGAATTG
TGAGCGGATAACAATTTCACACAGGAAACAGCTATGACCATGATTACGCCAAGCGCGCAATTAACCCTCA
CTAAAGGGAACAAAAGCTGGAGCTGCAAGC
