>Addgene plasmid #142161 | TFORF2780 | depositor partial sequence | sequence record 278621 | Insert
ACCGCCACCATGGCCCATAAATATGTGGGTTTGCAGTATCACGGATCAGTGACATTTGAGGATGTGGCCA
TAGCCTTCTCCCAGCAGGAGTGGGAGAGTCTGGACTCTTCCCAGAGGGGCTTGTACAGAGATGTGATGTT
GGAGAACTACAGGAACTTGGTGTCAATGGGACATTCCCGTTCTAAACCACATGTGATCGCCTTATTGGAA
CAATGGAAAGAGCCTGAAGTGACAGTGAGGAAAGATGGAAGAAGATGGTGCACAGATTTGCAGTTGGAAG
ATGATACAATCGGCTGTAAAGAAATGCCCACCTCTGAAAACTGTCCATCTTTTGCTCTACATCAGAAAAT
AAGTAGACAGAAACCACGTGAATGTCAGGAATATGGAAAGACCCTTTGTCAAGACTCAAAGCCTGTTCAA
CATGAAAGAATACATAGTAGTGAAAAACCCAACAGATGTAAAGAATGTGGGAAGAACTTTAGTAATGGAC
ATCAACTCACCATACATCAGAGATTGCATGTTGGTGAGAAACCCTATAAATATGAAAAATGTGGGAAGGC
CTTTATCAGTGGCTCAGCCTTTGTTAAGCATGGGAGAATTCACACTGGTGAGAAGCCACTCAAATGTAAG
CAATGTGGAAAGACTATTAGTGGTAGCTATCAACTTACAGTACATAAGAGTATTCATACTGGGAAGAAAC
CATATGAGTGCGGGGAATGTGGGAAAGCTTTTCTAGTATATGGAAAGCTTACCCGGCATCAGAGTACTCA
CACTGGTGAAAAACCCTTTGGGTGTGAGGAGTGTGGGAAGGCCTTCAGTACCTTTTCATACCTGGTTCAA
CATCAGCGAATTCATACCAGTGAAAAACCTTACGAATGCAAAGAATGTGGGAAGGCCTTTAGCACTAGCT
CACCCCTTGCTAAGCATCAGAGAATTCATACTGGCGAGAAACCCTATGAATGTAAGGAGTGTGGGAAGTC
CTTCACTGTGTATGGACAGCTTACTCGACATCAGAGTATTCATACTGGTGAGAAACCTTTTGAATGTAAG
GAATGTGGAAAGGCCTTTAGACTTAGTTCCTTCCTTCATGCACATCAGCGAATTCATGCAGAGATAAAGC
CCTACGGATGCAAGGAATGCGGGAGAACCTTCAGTCGTGCCTCATATCTTGTTCAACATGGAAGACTTCA
CACTGGCGAGAAGCCCTATGAATGTAAGGAGTGTGGCAAGGCCTTTAGTACTGGCTCATACCTTGTTCAG
CATCAGAGGATCCATACTGGGGAGAAACCCTATGAATGTAAGGAATGTGGCAAAGCCTTTATTAGTCGCC
ATCAGCTTACCGTACATCAAAGGGTTCATACTGGAGAGAAACCCTATGAGTGTAAGGAATGTGGCAAGGC
CTTCAGAGTGCACGTACATCTCACACAGCATCGGAAAATTCATACTGATGTAAAGCCCTATGAATGTAAG
GAATGTGGAAAGACTTTTAGTCGAGCCTCGTACCTTGTACAACATAGCAGAATCCATACTGGTAAGAAGC
CCTATGAGTGTAAGGAGTGTGGCAAGGCCTTCAGTTCTGGCTCATACCTTGTTCAGCATCAAAGAATTCA
TACTGGGGAGAAACCCTATGAATGTAACAAATGTGGGAAAGCCTTTACTGTTTATGGACAACTTATTGGA
CATCAGAGTGTTCACACTGGTGAGAAACCTTTTGAATGTAAGGAATGCGGGAAGGCCTTTAGACTTAATT
CATTCCTTACTGAACATCAGCGGGTACACACTGGTGAGAAACCCTTTAAATGCAAAAAATGTGGGAAGAC
CTTTAGATACAGTTCAGCCCTTAAAGTGCATCTGAGAAAACATATGAGTGTTATACCCTAGTAATGAACT
AGTCCGTAACTTGAAAGTATTTCGATTTCTTGGCTTTATATATCTTGTGGAAAGGACGAGCTAGTACCCG
AGTCTATGGATGA
