>Addgene plasmid #142161 | TFORF2780 | depositor partial sequence | sequence record 278622 | Barcode
GCTAGTACCCGAGTCTATGGATGA
